Addgene plasmid #103120: pUC19-Q0P897
Purpose: Cas9 coding gene template with optimized sequence for human codon usage
Depositing lab: Duhee Bang. Depositing organization: Yonsei University. Publication: High-throughput construction of multiple cas9 gene variants via assembly of high-depth tiled and sequence-verified oligonucleotides. Cho N, Seo HN, Ryu T, Kwon E, Huh S, Noh J, Yeom H, Hwang B, Ha H, Lee JH, Kwon S, Bang D. Nucleic Acids Res. 2018 May 18;46(9):e55. doi: 10.1093/nar/gky112. PubMed 29529247.
Backbone
  Vector backbone: pUC19
  Backbone manufacturer: NEB(New England Biolabs)
  Vector type: CRISPR ; Cloning vector
Growth in bacteria
  Bacterial resistance: Ampicillin, 100 μg/mL
  Growth temperature: 37°C
  Growth strain: DH5alpha
  Copy number: High Copy
Gene/Insert
  Gene/Insert name: Q0P897(Cas9 coding gene from Rhodospirillum rubrum (strain ATCC 11170 / NCIB 8255))
  Insert size (bp): 2952
  Mutation: human codon-optimized
  Cloning method: Gibson Cloning
  Sequencing primers: 5′ gctgcaaggcgattaagttg; 3′ cggctcgtatgttgtgtgg
Terms and licenses: Academic/Nonprofit Terms; Industry Terms: Not Available to Industry
How to cite: pUC19-Q0P897 was a gift from Duhee Bang (Addgene plasmid # 103120 ; http://n2t.net/addgene:103120 ; RRID:Addgene_103120)
