[The description below was written by a language model from this plasmid's Addgene catalogue record and pLannotate feature annotations shown in this document.]
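Description:
pUC19-Q0P897 is a high-copy bacterial cloning plasmid built on the pUC19 backbone and serving as a sequence-verified template for a Cas9 coding gene. It replicates in E. coli from the ColE1/pMB1-type pUC origin and is selected with ampicillin through the β-lactamase gene (AmpR) and its native promoter. The feature table also picks up short fragments annotated as bom, rop, lacI and RSF ori. These are partial matches within the backbone rather than functional elements.

The insert is a 2,952 bp open reading frame, introduced by Gibson assembly and recoded for human codon usage. The catalogue entry attributes this Cas9 gene to Rhodospirillum rubrum, whereas the automated annotation matches the coding sequence to the Campylobacter jejuni Cas9 Swiss-Prot entry. The record does not resolve this discrepancy in source organism, so it should be checked before relying on either assignment. The ORF sits in the pUC19 lacZα region, leaving only a fragment of lacZα on one side. On the other side are the lac promoter, lac operator and CAP binding site.

These lac elements lie on the opposite strand to the Cas9 gene and downstream of it, so they read into its antisense strand and are not positioned to drive its expression. No mammalian promoter, polyadenylation signal, nuclear localisation signal, epitope tag or guide RNA cassette is annotated. The plasmid is therefore best seen as a storage and PCR or subcloning template, not an expression vector. The coding sequence would be moved into suitable vectors for CRISPR work in human cells, consistent with its origin in a project assembling multiple cas9 gene variants from synthetic oligonucleotides.
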