Features (pLannotate 1.2.2; 12 found; start..end, strand, type, name):
     53..152     +  misc_feature   bom (fragment): basis of mobility region from pBR322
    158..312     -  CDS            lacZα (fragment): LacZα fragment of β-galactosidase; lacZ fragment
    353..3304    +  CDS            cas9: CAS9_CAMJE - Experimental evidence at protein level: Swiss-Prot protein existence level 1. CRISPR (clustered regularly interspaced short palindromic repeat) is an adaptive immune system that provides protection against mobile genetic elements (viruses, transposable elements and conjugative plasmids). CRISPR clusters contain spacers, sequences complementary to antecedent mobile elements, and target invading nucleic acids. CRISPR clusters are transcribed and processed into CRISPR RNA (crRNA). In type II CRISPR systems correct processing of pre-crRNA requires a trans- encoded small RNA (tracrRNA)
   3371..3387    -  protein_bind   lac operator: The lac repressor binds to the lac operator to inhibit transcription in E. coli. This inhibition can be relieved by adding lactose or isopropyl-β-D-thiogalactopyranoside (IPTG). lac repressor encoded by lacI
   3395..3425    -  promoter       lac promoter: promoter for the E. coli lac operon
   3440..3461    -  protein_bind   CAP binding site: CAP binding activates transcription in the presence of cAMP. E. coli catabolite activator protein
   3474..3566    -  CDS            lacI (fragment): lac repressor; lacI; The lac repressor binds to the lac operator to inhibit transcription in E. coli. This inhibition can be relieved by adding lactose or isopropyl-β-D-thiogalactopyranoside (IPTG).
   3568..3616    -  rep_origin     RSF ori (fragment): Plasmids containing the RSF 1030 origin of replication can be propagated in E. coli cells that contain additional plasmids with compatible origins.
   3799..4387    -  rep_origin     ori: high-copy-number ColE1/pMB1/pBR322/pUC origin of replication
   4558..5418    -  CDS            AmpR: β-lactamase; bla; confers resistance to ampicillin, carbenicillin, and related antibiotics
   5419..5523    -  promoter       AmpR promoter: bla
   5618..5653    +  CDS            rop (fragment): Rop protein, which maintains plasmids at low copy number; rop
>Addgene plasmid #103120 | pUC19-Q0P897 | addgene full sequence | sequence record 201882 | Addgene NGS Result
GGAGCAGACAAGCCCGTCAGGGCGCGTCAGCGGGTGTTGGCGGGTGTCGGGGCTGGCTTAACTATGCGGC
ATCAGAGCAGATTGTACTGAGAGTGCACCATATGCGGTGTGAAATACCGCACAGATGCGTAAGGAGAAAA
TACCGCATCAGGCGCCATTCGCCATTCAGGCTGCGCAACTGTTGGGAAGGGCGATCGGTGCGGGCCTCTT
CGCTATTACGCCAGCTGGCGAAAGGGGGATGTGCTGCAAGGCGATTAAGTTGGGTAACGCCAGGGTTTTC
CCAGTCACGACGTTGTAAAACGACGGCCAGTGTGCTGTCTCATCATTTTGGCAAAGAATCGCGGCCGCCA
CCATGGCAAGAATCTTGGCTTTTGACATTGGAATCAGCTCTATCGGTTGGGCGTTTTCCGAAAATGATGA
GCTGAAAGATTGCGGCGTTCGGATTTTCACCAAGGTCGAAAACCCCAAGACCGGGGAGTCTCTCGCTCTT
CCACGAAGACTCGCCAGATCTGCCCGGAAGCGCCTCGCTAGGAGAAAAGCTAGACTTAACCACCTGAAGC
ATCTGATTGCGAATGAATTCAAACTGAACTACGAGGACTACCAGTCATTCGATGAAAGCCTTGCCAAGGC
TTATAAGGGGAGCTTGATCTCCCCCTACGAGCTGCGATTTCGGGCGCTGAATGAGTTGCTGAGCAAACAG
GACTTCGCACGCGTCATACTGCACATCGCAAAGAGAAGAGGGTACGATGACATCAAGAACAGCGACGATA
AGGAGAAAGGAGCCATCCTTAAAGCGATAAAACAAAACGAAGAAAAGCTTGCAAACTACCAGAGCGTGGG
AGAGTATCTCTACAAAGAGTATTTTCAGAAATTTAAGGAAAACAGCAAGGAATTTACCAACGTTCGGAAT
AAAAAGGAGAGCTATGAGAGATGCATTGCTCAGAGTTTTCTGAAAGACGAGTTGAAGCTTATATTTAAAA
AGCAGCGGGAATTTGGCTTCAGCTTTAGTAAAAAATTCGAGGAGGAGGTCCTGTCCGTGGCCTTTTATAA
GCGGGCGCTCAAAGATTTCTCACATTTGGTGGGGAACTGCTCATTTTTCACCGACGAAAAGAGAGCTCCT
AAGAACTCCCCCCTGGCTTTCATGTTCGTCGCACTCACGAGGATCATTAACTTGCTGAATAACTTGAAGA
ACACTGAGGGCATACTTTACACAAAAGATGATCTGAACGCCTTGCTCAATGAAGTCCTTAAGAACGGGAC
ACTGACTTATAAGCAAACAAAAAAACTCCTGGGTCTGTCCGATGACTATGAGTTTAAAGGAGAAAAGGGA
ACCTACTTCATCGAGTTCAAGAAATATAAGGAATTTATAAAAGCATTGGGGGAGCATAACTTGTCCCAGG
ATGATTTGAATGAGATTGCAAAAGACATCACTCTCATTAAGGATGAAATCAAGCTGAAAAAGGCTCTGGC
GAAATACGACCTCAACCAGAACCAGATCGATTCACTGAGTAAACTGGAGTTTAAGGATCATCTGAATATC
TCCTTCAAAGCACTCAAATTGGTCACCCCCCTGATGCTGGAGGGCAAGAAATACGACGAAGCTTGTAACG
AGCTGAATCTTAAGGTAGCAATTAACGAGGATAAAAAGGACTTTCTGCCCGCCTTTAATGAGACGTATTA
CAAAGACGAGGTCACGAACCCTGTGGTGCTGAGGGCAATCAAAGAGTATAGAAAGGTACTTAATGCCCTC
CTTAAAAAGTATGGAAAAGTGCATAAAATTAATATTGAGCTGGCCCGCGAGGTCGGCAAGAACCACTCTC
AGAGGGCAAAGATCGAGAAAGAGCAGAACGAGAACTATAAAGCCAAGAAAGATGCGGAGCTCGAGTGTGA
GAAGCTGGGCTTGAAAATTAACTCTAAGAATATCCTGAAACTGAGACTGTTCAAAGAACAGAAGGAGTTT
TGTGCTTATAGCGGCGAGAAGATCAAAATTTCCGATCTCCAGGATGAGAAGATGCTGGAGATTGATCATA
TATACCCTTATTCCAGGAGTTTCGACGACAGCTATATGAATAAAGTGTTGGTGTTTACGAAGCAGAACCA
GGAGAAGTTGAATCAAACACCTTTTGAAGCCTTTGGTAACGATTCCGCAAAGTGGCAAAAAATTGAGGTG
CTCGCAAAGAACCTGCCTACGAAAAAACAGAAGCGCATCCTCGATAAGAATTACAAAGACAAGGAACAGA
AGAATTTCAAAGACCGGAATCTGAACGACACCAGGTACATCGCTAGACTGGTGCTTAATTACACTAAGGA
CTACCTCGACTTTCTCCCTCTGTCTGACGACGAGAACACCAAACTTAACGACACTCAAAAAGGATCCAAG
GTGCATGTTGAGGCCAAGAGTGGCATGCTTACAAGTGCTCTGCGACACACATGGGGTTTCAGCGCCAAGG
ACAGGAATAATCATCTCCACCACGCCATCGACGCGGTCATTATCGCTTACGCAAATAACAGTATCGTCAA
GGCCTTTTCAGATTTTAAGAAAGAGCAGGAATCAAATTCAGCCGAGCTGTACGCCAAGAAAATATCTGAG
CTTGACTACAAAAACAAGCGCAAGTTTTTTGAGCCGTTTTCCGGATTCAGGCAGAAAGTGCTCGACAAAA
TTGACGAGATTTTCGTCTCAAAACCTGAAAGAAAAAAGCCATCAGGCGCCCTGCACGAGGAGACGTTCAG
GAAGGAGGAGGAATTCTACCAGTCTTACGGAGGCAAGGAAGGGGTGCTTAAGGCACTGGAGCTGGGCAAA
ATCCGCAAGGTTAACGGAAAAATAGTGAAAAACGGTGATATGTTCCGCGTGGATATTTTTAAACACAAAA
AGACCAACAAGTTTTATGCCGTCCCAATTTACACAATGGACTTCGCTCTCAAGGTGCTCCCGAACAAAGC
TGTTGCGAGATCTAAGAAAGGTGAAATCAAGGACTGGATCTTGATGGACGAAAATTATGAGTTCTGTTTC
AGCCTGTATAAAGACTCACTGATCTTGATCCAAACCAAGGATATGCAGGAGCCCGAATTCGTCTACTACA
ATGCCTTCACTTCTAGTACCGTTTCCCTCATAGTGTCCAAGCATGACAACAAATTTGAAACTCTGTCCAA
AAATCAGAAAATACTGTTCAAGAATGCCAATGAGAAAGAGGTTATTGCAAAGTCCATCGGCATACAAAAC
TTGAAGGTGTTCGAGAAGTATATCGTGAGCGCACTTGGCGAAGTCACGAAAGCCGAATTTAGACAGAGGG
AGGACTTCAAGAAAAGCAGGGCTGACCCCAAGAAGAAGAGGAAGGTGAGGTCCATGGTCATAGCTGTTTC
CTGTGTGAAATTGTTATCCGCTCACAATTCCACACAACATACGAGCCGGAAGCATAAAGTGTAAAGCCTG
GGGTGCCTAATGAGTGAGCTAACTCACATTAATTGCGTTGCGCTCACTGCCCGCTTTCCAGTCGGGAAAC
CTGTCGTGCCAGCTGCATTAATGAATCGGCCAACGCGCGGGGAGAGGCGGTTTGCGTATTGGGCGCTCTT
CCGCTTCCTCGCTCACTGACTCGCTGCGCTCGGTCGTTCGGCTGCGTCTTCCGCTTCCTCGCTCACTGAC
TCGCTGCGCTCGGTCGTTCGGCTGCGGCGAGCGGTATCAGCTCACTCAAAGGCGGTAATACGGTTATCCA
CAGAATCAGGGGATAACGCAGGAAAGAACATGTGAGCAAAAGGCCAGCAAAAGGCCAGGAACCGTAAAAA
GGCCGCGTTGCTGGCGTTTTTCCATAGGCTCCGCCCCCCTGACGAGCATCACAAAAATCGACGCTCAAGT
CAGAGGTGGCGAAACCCGACAGGACTATAAAGATACCAGGCGTTTCCCCCTGGAAGCTCCCTCGTGCGCT
CTCCTGTTCCGACCCTGCCGCTTACCGGATACCTGTCCGCCTTTCTCCCTTCGGGAAGCGTGGCGCTTTC
TCATAGCTCACGCTGTAGGTATCTCAGTTCGGTGTAGGTCGTTCGCTCCAAGCTGGGCTGTGTGCACGAA
CCCCCCGTTCAGCCCGACCGCTGCGCCTTATCCGGTAACTATCGTCTTGAGTCCAACCCGGTAAGACACG
ACTTATCGCCACTGGCAGCAGCCACTGGTAACAGGATTAGCAGAGCGAGGTATGTAGGCGGTGCTACAGA
GTTCTTGAAGTGGTGGCCTAACTACGGCTACACTAGAAGAACAGTATTTGGTATCTGCGCTCTGCTGAAG
CCAGTTACCTTCGGAAAAAGAGTTGGTAGCTCTTGATCCGGCAAACAAACCACCGCTGGTAGCGGTGGTT
TTTTTGTTTGCAAGCAGCAGATTACGCGCAGAAAAAAAGGATCTCAAGAAGATCCTTTGATCTTTTCTAC
GGGGTCTGACGCTCAGTGGAACGAAAACTCACGTTAAGGGATTTTGGTCATGAGATTATCAAAAAGGATC
TTCACCTAGATCCTTTTAAATTAAAAATGAAGTTTTAAATCAATCTAAAGTATATATGAGTAAACTTGGT
CTGACAGTTACCAATGCTTAATCAGTGAGGCACCTATCTCAGCGATCTGTCTATTTCGTTCATCCATAGT
TGCCTGACTCCCCGTCGTGTAGATAACTACGATACGGGAGGGCTTACCATCTGGCCCCAGTGCTGCAATG
ATACCGCGAGACCCACGCTCACCGGCTCCAGATTTATCAGCAATAAACCAGCCAGCCGGAAGGGCCGAGC
GCAGAAGTGGTCCTGCAACTTTATCCGCCTCCATCCAGTCTATTAATTGTTGCCGGGAAGCTAGAGTAAG
TAGTTCGCCAGTTAATAGTTTGCGCAACGTTGTTGCCATTGCTACAGGCATCGTGGTGTCACGCTCGTCG
TTTGGTATGGCTTCATTCAGCTCCGGTTCCCAACGATCAAGGCGAGTTACATGATCCCCCATGTTGTGCA
AAAAAGCGGTTAGCTCCTTCGGTCCTCCGATCGTTGTCAGAAGTAAGTTGGCCGCAGTGTTATCACTCAT
GGTTATGGCAGCACTGCATAATTCTCTTACTGTCATGCCATCCGTAAGATGCTTTTCTGTGACTGGTGAG
TACTCAACCAAGTCATTCTGAGAATAGTGTATGCGGCGACCGAGTTGCTCTTGCCCGGCGTCAATACGGG
ATAATACCGCGCCACATAGCAGAACTTTAAAAGTGCTCATCATTGGAAAACGTTCTTCGGGGCGAAAACT
CTCAAGGATCTTACCGCTGTTGAGATCCAGTTCGATGTAACCCACTCGTGCACCCAACTGATCTTCAGCA
TCTTTTACTTTCACCAGCGTTTCTGGGTGAGCAAAAACAGGAAGGCAAAATGCCGCAAAAAAGGGAATAA
GGGCGACACGGAAATGTTGAATACTCATACTCTTCCTTTTTCAATATTATTGAAGCATTTATCAGGGTTA
TTGTCTCATGAGCGGATACATATTTGAATGTATTTAGAAAAATAAACAAATAGGGGTTCCGCGCACATTT
CCCCGAAAAGTGCCACCTGACGTCTAAGAAACCATTATTATCATGACATTAACCTATAAAAATAGGCGTA
TCACGAGGCCCTTTCGTCTCGCGCGTTTCGGTGATGACGGTGAAAACCTCTGACACATGCAGCTCCCGGA
GACGGTCACAGCTTGTCTGTAAGCGGATGCCG
