>Addgene plasmid #103120 | pUC19-Q0P897 | depositor partial sequence | sequence record 195277 | Q0P897
ATGGCAAGAATCTTGGCTTTTGACATTGGAATCAGCTCTATCGGTTGGGCGTTTTCCGAAAATGATGAGC
TGAAAGATTGCGGCGTTCGGATTTTCACCAAGGTCGAAAACCCCAAGACCGGGGAGTCTCTCGCTCTTCC
ACGAAGACTCGCCAGATCTGCCCGGAAGCGCCTCGCTAGGAGAAAAGCTAGACTTAACCACCTGAAGCAT
CTGATTGCGAATGAATTCAAACTGAACTACGAGGACTACCAGTCATTCGATGAAAGCCTTGCCAAGGCTT
ATAAGGGGAGCTTGATCTCCCCCTACGAGCTGCGATTTCGGGCGCTGAATGAGTTGCTGAGCAAACAGGA
CTTCGCACGCGTCATACTGCACATCGCAAAGAGAAGAGGGTACGATGACATCAAGAACAGCGACGATAAG
GAGAAAGGAGCCATCCTTAAAGCGATAAAACAAAACGAAGAAAAGCTTGCAAACTACCAGAGCGTGGGAG
AGTATCTCTACAAAGAGTATTTTCAGAAATTTAAGGAAAACAGCAAGGAATTTACCAACGTTCGGAATAA
AAAGGAGAGCTATGAGAGATGCATTGCTCAGAGTTTTCTGAAAGACGAGTTGAAGCTTATATTTAAAAAG
CAGCGGGAATTTGGCTTCAGCTTTAGTAAAAAATTCGAGGAGGAGGTCCTGTCCGTGGCCTTTTATAAGC
GGGCGCTCAAAGATTTCTCACATTTGGTGGGGAACTGCTCATTTTTCACCGACGAAAAGAGAGCTCCTAA
GAACTCCCCCCTGGCTTTCATGTTCGTCGCACTCACGAGGATCATTAACTTGCTGAATAACTTGAAGAAC
ACTGAGGGCATACTTTACACAAAAGATGATCTGAACGCCTTGCTCAATGAAGTCCTTAAGAACGGGACAC
TGACTTATAAGCAAACAAAAAAACTCCTGGGTCTGTCCGATGACTATGAGTTTAAAGGAGAAAAGGGAAC
CTACTTCATCGAGTTCAAGAAATATAAGGAATTTATAAAAGCATTGGGGGAGCATAACTTGTCCCAGGAT
GATTTGAATGAGATTGCAAAAGACATCACTCTCATTAAGGATGAAATCAAGCTGAAAAAGGCTCTGGCGA
AATACGACCTCAACCAGAACCAGATCGATTCACTGAGTAAACTGGAGTTTAAGGATCATCTGAATATCTC
CTTCAAAGCACTCAAATTGGTCACCCCCCTGATGCTGGAGGGCAAGAAATACGACGAAGCTTGTAACGAG
CTGAATCTTAAGGTAGCAATTAACGAGGATAAAAAGGACTTTCTGCCCGCCTTTAATGAGACGTATTACA
AAGACGAGGTCACGAACCCTGTGGTGCTGAGGGCAATCAAAGAGTATAGAAAGGTACTTAATGCCCTCCT
TAAAAAGTATGGAAAAGTGCATAAAATTAATATTGAGCTGGCCCGCGAGGTCGGCAAGAACCACTCTCAG
AGGGCAAAGATCGAGAAAGAGCAGAACGAGAACTATAAAGCCAAGAAAGATGCGGAGCTCGAGTGTGAGA
AGCTGGGCTTGAAAATTAACTCTAAGAATATCCTGAAACTGAGACTGTTCAAAGAACAGAAGGAGTTTTG
TGCTTATAGCGGCGAGAAGATCAAAATTTCCGATCTCCAGGATGAGAAGATGCTGGAGATTGATCATATA
TACCCTTATTCCAGGAGTTTCGACGACAGCTATATGAATAAAGTGTTGGTGTTTACGAAGCAGAACCAGG
AGAAGTTGAATCAAACACCTTTTGAAGCCTTTGGTAACGATTCCGCAAAGTGGCAAAAAATTGAGGTGCT
CGCAAAGAACCTGCCTACGAAAAAACAGAAGCGCATCCTCGATAAGAATTACAAAGACAAGGAACAGAAG
AATTTCAAAGACCGGAATCTGAACGACACCAGGTACATCGCTAGACTGGTGCTTAATTACACTAAGGACT
ACCTCGACTTTCTCCCTCTGTCTGACGACGAGAACACCAAACTTAACGACACTCAAAAAGGATCCAAGGT
GCATGTTGAGGCCAAGAGTGGCATGCTTACAAGTGCTCTGCGACACACATGGGGTTTCAGCGCCAAGGAC
AGGAATAATCATCTCCACCACGCCATCGACGCGGTCATTATCGCTTACGCAAATAACAGTATCGTCAAGG
CCTTTTCAGATTTTAAGAAAGAGCAGGAATCAAATTCAGCCGAGCTGTACGCCAAGAAAATATCTGAGCT
TGACTACAAAAACAAGCGCAAGTTTTTTGAGCCGTTTTCCGGATTCAGGCAGAAAGTGCTCGACAAAATT
GACGAGATTTTCGTCTCAAAACCTGAAAGAAAAAAGCCATCAGGCGCCCTGCACGAGGAGACGTTCAGGA
AGGAGGAGGAATTCTACCAGTCTTACGGAGGCAAGGAAGGGGTGCTTAAGGCACTGGAGCTGGGCAAAAT
CCGCAAGGTTAACGGAAAAATAGTGAAAAACGGTGATATGTTCCGCGTGGATATTTTTAAACACAAAAAG
ACCAACAAGTTTTATGCCGTCCCAATTTACACAATGGACTTCGCTCTCAAGGTGCTCCCGAACAAAGCTG
TTGCGAGATCTAAGAAAGGTGAAATCAAGGACTGGATCTTGATGGACGAAAATTATGAGTTCTGTTTCAG
CCTGTATAAAGACTCACTGATCTTGATCCAAACCAAGGATATGCAGGAGCCCGAATTCGTCTACTACAAT
GCCTTCACTTCTAGTACCGTTTCCCTCATAGTGTCCAAGCATGACAACAAATTTGAAACTCTGTCCAAAA
ATCAGAAAATACTGTTCAAGAATGCCAATGAGAAAGAGGTTATTGCAAAGTCCATCGGCATACAAAACTT
GAAGGTGTTCGAGAAGTATATCGTGAGCGCACTTGGCGAAGTCACGAAAGCCGAATTTAGACAGAGGGAG
GACTTCAAGAAA
